>Addgene plasmid #230080 | pLentiCRISPR v2-sgControl | addgene full sequence | sequence record 457439 | Addgene NGS Result
TGATGCGGTTTTGGCAGTACATCAATGGGCGTGGATAGCGGTTTGACTCACGGGGATTTCCAAGTCTCCA
CCCCATTGACGTCAATGGGAGTTTGTTTTGGCACCAAAATCAACGGGACTTTCCAAAATGTCGTAACAAC
TCCGCCCCATTGACGCAAATGGGCGGTAGGCGTGTACGGTGGGAGGTCTATATAAGCAGCGCGTTTTGCC
TGTACTGGGTCTCTCTGGTTAGACCAGATCTGAGCCTGGGAGCTCTCTGGCTAACTAGGGAACCCACTGC
TTAAGCCTCAATAAAGCTTGCCTTGAGTGCTTCAAGTAGTGTGTGCCCGTCTGTTGTGTGACTCTGGTAA
CTAGAGATCCCTCAGACCCTTTTAGTCAGTGTGGAAAATCTCTAGCAGTGGCGCCCGAACAGGGACTTGA
AAGCGAAAGGGAAACCAGAGGAGCTCTCTCGACGCAGGACTCGGCTTGCTGAAGCGCGCACGGCAAGAGG
CGAGGGGCGGCGACTGGTGAGTACGCCAAAAATTTTGACTAGCGGAGGCTAGAAGGAGAGAGATGGGTGC
GAGAGCGTCAGTATTAAGCGGGGGAGAATTAGATCGCGATGGGAAAAAATTCGGTTAAGGCCAGGGGGAA
AGAAAAAATATAAATTAAAACATATAGTATGGGCAAGCAGGGAGCTAGAACGATTCGCAGTTAATCCTGG
CCTGTTAGAAACATCAGAAGGCTGTAGACAAATACTGGGACAGCTACAACCATCCCTTCAGACAGGATCA
GAAGAACTTAGATCATTATATAATACAGTAGCAACCCTCTATTGTGTGCATCAAAGGATAGAGATAAAAG
ACACCAAGGAAGCTTTAGACAAGATAGAGGAAGAGCAAAACAAAAGTAAGACCACCGCACAGCAAGCGGC
CGCTGATCTTCAGACCTGGAGGAGGAGATATGAGGGACAATTGGAGAAGTGAATTATATAAATATAAAGT
AGTAAAAATTGAACCATTAGGAGTAGCACCCACCAAGGCAAAGAGAAGAGTGGTGCAGAGAGAAAAAAGA
GCAGTGGGAATAGGAGCTTTGTTCCTTGGGTTCTTGGGAGCAGCAGGAAGCACTATGGGCGCAGCGTCAA
TGACGCTGACGGTACAGGCCAGACAATTATTGTCTGGTATAGTGCAGCAGCAGAACAATTTGCTGAGGGC
TATTGAGGCGCAACAGCATCTGTTGCAACTCACAGTCTGGGGCATCAAGCAGCTCCAGGCAAGAATCCTG
GCTGTGGAAAGATACCTAAAGGATCAACAGCTCCTGGGGATTTGGGGTTGCTCTGGAAAACTCATTTGCA
CCACTGCTGTGCCTTGGAATGCTAGTTGGAGTAATAAATCTCTGGAACAGATTTGGAATCACACGACCTG
GATGGAGTGGGACAGAGAAATTAACAATTACACAAGCTTAATACACTCCTTAATTGAAGAATCGCAAAAC
CAGCAAGAAAAGAATGAACAAGAATTATTGGAATTAGATAAATGGGCAAGTTTGTGGAATTGGTTTAACA
TAACAAATTGGCTGTGGTATATAAAATTATTCATAATGATAGTAGGAGGCTTGGTAGGTTTAAGAATAGT
TTTTGCTGTACTTTCTATAGTGAATAGAGTTAGGCAGGGATATTCACCATTATCGTTTCAGACCCACCTC
CCAACCCCGAGGGGACCCGACAGGCCCGAAGGAATAGAAGAAGAAGGTGGAGAGAGAGACAGAGACAGAT
CCATTCGATTAGTGAACGGATCGGCACTGCGTGCGCCAATTCTGCAGACAAATGGCAGTATTCATCCACA
ATTTTAAAAGAAAAGGGGGGATTGGGGGGTACAGTGCAGGGGAAAGAATAGTAGACATAATAGCAACAGA
CATACAAACTAAAGAATTACAAAAACAAATTACAAAAATTCAAAATTTTCGGGTTTATTACAGGGACAGC
AGAGATCCAGTTTGGTTAATTAAGGTACCGAGGGCCTATTTCCCATGATTCCTTCATATTTGCATATACG
ATACAAGGCTGTTAGAGAGATAATTAGAATTAATTTGACTGTAAACACAAAGATATTAGTACAAAATACG
TGACGTAGAAAGTAATAATTTCTTGGGTAGTTTGCAGTTTTAAAATTATGTTTTAAAATGGACTATCATA
TGCTTACCGTAACTTGAAAGTATTTCGATTTCTTGGCTTTATATATCTTGTGGAAAGGACGAAACACCGG
TATTACTGATATTGGTGGGGTTTTAGAGCTAGAAATAGCAAGTTAAAATAAGGCTAGTCCGTTATCAACT
TGAAAAAGTGGCACCGAGTCGGTGCTTTTTTGAATTCGCTAGCTAGGTCTTGAAAGGAGTGGGAATTGGC
TCCGGTGCCCGTCAGTGGGCAGAGCGCACATCGCCCACAGTCCCCGAGAAGTTGGGGGGAGGGGTCGGCA
ATTGATCCGGTGCCTAGAGAAGGTGGCGCGGGGTAAACTGGGAAAGTGATGTCGTGTACTGGCTCCGCCT
TTTTCCCGAGGGTGGGGGAGAACCGTATATAAGTGCAGTAGTCGCCGTGAACGTTCTTTTTCGCAACGGG
TTTGCCGCCAGAACACAGGACCGGTTCTAGAGCGCTGCCACCATGGACAAGAAGTACAGCATCGGCCTGG
ACATCGGCACCAACTCTGTGGGCTGGGCCGTGATCACCGACGAGTACAAGGTGCCCAGCAAGAAATTCAA
GGTGCTGGGCAACACCGACCGGCACAGCATCAAGAAGAACCTGATCGGAGCCCTGCTGTTCGACAGCGGC
GAAACAGCCGAGGCCACCCGGCTGAAGAGAACCGCCAGAAGAAGATACACCAGACGGAAGAACCGGATCT
GCTATCTGCAAGAGATCTTCAGCAACGAGATGGCCAAGGTGGACGACAGCTTCTTCCACAGACTGGAAGA
GTCCTTCCTGGTGGAAGAGGATAAGAAGCACGAGCGGCACCCCATCTTCGGCAACATCGTGGACGAGGTG
GCCTACCACGAGAAGTACCCCACCATCTACCACCTGAGAAAGAAACTGGTGGACAGCACCGACAAGGCCG
ACCTGCGGCTGATCTATCTGGCCCTGGCCCACATGATCAAGTTCCGGGGCCACTTCCTGATCGAGGGCGA
CCTGAACCCCGACAACAGCGACGTGGACAAGCTGTTCATCCAGCTGGTGCAGACCTACAACCAGCTGTTC
GAGGAAAACCCCATCAACGCCAGCGGCGTGGACGCCAAGGCCATCCTGTCTGCCAGACTGAGCAAGAGCA
GACGGCTGGAAAATCTGATCGCCCAGCTGCCCGGCGAGAAGAAGAATGGCCTGTTCGGAAACCTGATTGC
CCTGAGCCTGGGCCTGACCCCCAACTTCAAGAGCAACTTCGACCTGGCCGAGGATGCCAAACTGCAGCTG
AGCAAGGACACCTACGACGACGACCTGGACAACCTGCTGGCCCAGATCGGCGACCAGTACGCCGACCTGT
TTCTGGCCGCCAAGAACCTGTCCGACGCCATCCTGCTGAGCGACATCCTGAGAGTGAACACCGAGATCAC
CAAGGCCCCCCTGAGCGCCTCTATGATCAAGAGATACGACGAGCACCACCAGGACCTGACCCTGCTGAAA
GCTCTCGTGCGGCAGCAGCTGCCTGAGAAGTACAAAGAGATTTTCTTCGACCAGAGCAAGAACGGCTACG
CCGGCTACATTGACGGCGGAGCCAGCCAGGAAGAGTTCTACAAGTTCATCAAGCCCATCCTGGAAAAGAT
GGACGGCACCGAGGAACTGCTCGTGAAGCTGAACAGAGAGGACCTGCTGCGGAAGCAGCGGACCTTCGAC
AACGGCAGCATCCCCCACCAGATCCACCTGGGAGAGCTGCACGCCATTCTGCGGCGGCAGGAAGATTTTT
ACCCATTCCTGAAGGACAACCGGGAAAAGATCGAGAAGATCCTGACCTTCCGCATCCCCTACTACGTGGG
CCCTCTGGCCAGGGGAAACAGCAGATTCGCCTGGATGACCAGAAAGAGCGAGGAAACCATCACCCCCTGG
AACTTCGAGGAAGTGGTGGACAAGGGCGCTTCCGCCCAGAGCTTCATCGAGCGGATGACCAACTTCGATA
AGAACCTGCCCAACGAGAAGGTGCTGCCCAAGCACAGCCTGCTGTACGAGTACTTCACCGTGTATAACGA
GCTGACCAAAGTGAAATACGTGACCGAGGGAATGAGAAAGCCCGCCTTCCTGAGCGGCGAGCAGAAAAAG
GCCATCGTGGACCTGCTGTTCAAGACCAACCGGAAAGTGACCGTGAAGCAGCTGAAAGAGGACTACTTCA
AGAAAATCGAGTGCTTCGACTCCGTGGAAATCTCCGGCGTGGAAGATCGGTTCAACGCCTCCCTGGGCAC
ATACCACGATCTGCTGAAAATTATCAAGGACAAGGACTTCCTGGACAATGAGGAAAACGAGGACATTCTG
GAAGATATCGTGCTGACCCTGACACTGTTTGAGGACAGAGAGATGATCGAGGAACGGCTGAAAACCTATG
CCCACCTGTTCGACGACAAAGTGATGAAGCAGCTGAAGCGGCGGAGATACACCGGCTGGGGCAGGCTGAG
CCGGAAGCTGATCAACGGCATCCGGGACAAGCAGTCCGGCAAGACAATCCTGGATTTCCTGAAGTCCGAC
GGCTTCGCCAACAGAAACTTCATGCAGCTGATCCACGACGACAGCCTGACCTTTAAAGAGGACATCCAGA
AAGCCCAGGTGTCCGGCCAGGGCGATAGCCTGCACGAGCACATTGCCAATCTGGCCGGCAGCCCCGCCAT
TAAGAAGGGCATCCTGCAGACAGTGAAGGTGGTGGACGAGCTCGTGAAAGTGATGGGCCGGCACAAGCCC
GAGAACATCGTGATCGAAATGGCCAGAGAGAACCAGACCACCCAGAAGGGACAGAAGAACAGCCGCGAGA
GAATGAAGCGGATCGAAGAGGGCATCAAAGAGCTGGGCAGCCAGATCCTGAAAGAACACCCCGTGGAAAA
CACCCAGCTGCAGAACGAGAAGCTGTACCTGTACTACCTGCAGAATGGGCGGGATATGTACGTGGACCAG
GAACTGGACATCAACCGGCTGTCCGACTACGATGTGGACCATATCGTGCCTCAGAGCTTTCTGAAGGACG
ACTCCATCGACAACAAGGTGCTGACCAGAAGCGACAAGAACCGGGGCAAGAGCGACAACGTGCCCTCCGA
AGAGGTCGTGAAGAAGATGAAGAACTACTGGCGGCAGCTGCTGAACGCCAAGCTGATTACCCAGAGAAAG
TTCGACAATCTGACCAAGGCCGAGAGAGGCGGCCTGAGCGAACTGGATAAGGCCGGCTTCATCAAGAGAC
AGCTGGTGGAAACCCGGCAGATCACAAAGCACGTGGCACAGATCCTGGACTCCCGGATGAACACTAAGTA
CGACGAGAATGACAAGCTGATCCGGGAAGTGAAAGTGATCACCCTGAAGTCCAAGCTGGTGTCCGATTTC
CGGAAGGATTTCCAGTTTTACAAAGTGCGCGAGATCAACAACTACCACCACGCCCACGACGCCTACCTGA
ACGCCGTCGTGGGAACCGCCCTGATCAAAAAGTACCCTAAGCTGGAAAGCGAGTTCGTGTACGGCGACTA
CAAGGTGTACGACGTGCGGAAGATGATCGCCAAGAGCGAGCAGGAAATCGGCAAGGCTACCGCCAAGTAC
TTCTTCTACAGCAACATCATGAACTTTTTCAAGACCGAGATTACCCTGGCCAACGGCGAGATCCGGAAGC
GGCCTCTGATCGAGACAAACGGCGAAACCGGGGAGATCGTGTGGGATAAGGGCCGGGATTTTGCCACCGT
GCGGAAAGTGCTGAGCATGCCCCAAGTGAATATCGTGAAAAAGACCGAGGTGCAGACAGGCGGCTTCAGC
AAAGAGTCTATCCTGCCCAAGAGGAACAGCGATAAGCTGATCGCCAGAAAGAAGGACTGGGACCCTAAGA
AGTACGGCGGCTTCGACAGCCCCACCGTGGCCTATTCTGTGCTGGTGGTGGCCAAAGTGGAAAAGGGCAA
GTCCAAGAAACTGAAGAGTGTGAAAGAGCTGCTGGGGATCACCATCATGGAAAGAAGCAGCTTCGAGAAG
AATCCCATCGACTTTCTGGAAGCCAAGGGCTACAAAGAAGTGAAAAAGGACCTGATCATCAAGCTGCCTA
AGTACTCCCTGTTCGAGCTGGAAAACGGCCGGAAGAGAATGCTGGCCTCTGCCGGCGAACTGCAGAAGGG
AAACGAACTGGCCCTGCCCTCCAAATATGTGAACTTCCTGTACCTGGCCAGCCACTATGAGAAGCTGAAG
GGCTCCCCCGAGGATAATGAGCAGAAACAGCTGTTTGTGGAACAGCACAAGCACTACCTGGACGAGATCA
TCGAGCAGATCAGCGAGTTCTCCAAGAGAGTGATCCTGGCCGACGCTAATCTGGACAAAGTGCTGTCCGC
CTACAACAAGCACCGGGATAAGCCCATCAGAGAGCAGGCCGAGAATATCATCCACCTGTTTACCCTGACC
AATCTGGGAGCCCCTGCCGCCTTCAAGTACTTTGACACCACCATCGACCGGAAGAGGTACACCAGCACCA
AAGAGGTGCTGGACGCCACCCTGATCCACCAGAGCATCACCGGCCTGTACGAGACACGGATCGACCTGTC
TCAGCTGGGAGGCGACAAGCGACCTGCCGCCACAAAGAAGGCTGGACAGGCTAAGAAGAAGAAAGATTAC
AAAGACGATGACGATAAGGGATCCGGCGCAACAAACTTCTCTCTGCTGAAACAAGCCGGAGATGTCGAAG
AGAATCCTGGACCGATGGCCAAGCCTTTGTCTCAAGAAGAATCCACCCTCATTGAAAGAGCAACGGCTAC
AATCAACAGCATCCCCATCTCTGAAGACTACAGCGTCGCCAGCGCAGCTCTCTCTAGCGACGGCCGCATC
TTCACTGGTGTCAATGTATATCATTTTACTGGGGGACCTTGTGCAGAACTCGTGGTGCTGGGCACTGCTG
CTGCTGCGGCAGCTGGCAACCTGACTTGTATCGTCGCGATCGGAAATGAGAACAGGGGCATCTTGAGCCC
CTGCGGACGGTGCCGACAGGTGCTTCTCGATCTGCATCCTGGGATCAAAGCCATAGTGAAGGACAGTGAT
GGACAGCCGACGGCAGTTGGGATTCGTGAATTGCTGCCCTCTGGTTATGTGTGGGAGGGCTAAGAATTCG
ATATCAAGCTTATCGGTAATCAACCTCTGGATTACAAAATTTGTGAAAGATTGACTGGTATTCTTAACTA
TGTTGCTCCTTTTACGCTATGTGGATACGCTGCTTTAATGCCTTTGTATCATGCTATTGCTTCCCGTATG
GCTTTCATTTTCTCCTCCTTGTATAAATCCTGGTTGCTGTCTCTTTATGAGGAGTTGTGGCCCGTTGTCA
GGCAACGTGGCGTGGTGTGCACTGTGTTTGCTGACGCAACCCCCACTGGTTGGGGCATTGCCACCACCTG
TCAGCTCCTTTCCGGGACTTTCGCTTTCCCCCTCCCTATTGCCACGGCGGAACTCATCGCCGCCTGCCTT
GCCCGCTGCTGGACAGGGGCTCGGCTGTTGGGCACTGACAATTCCGTGGTGTTGTCGGGGAAATCATCGT
CCTTTCCTTGGCTGCTCGCCTGTGTTGCCACCTGGATTCTGCGCGGGACGTCCTTCTGCTACGTCCCTTC
GGCCCTCAATCCAGCGGACCTTCCTTCCCGCGGCCTGCTGCCGGCTCTGCGGCCTCTTCCGCGTCTTCGC
CTTCGCCCTCAGACGAGTCGGATCTCCCTTTGGGCCGCCTCCCCGCGTCGACTTTAAGACCAATGACTTA
CAAGGCAGCTGTAGATCTTAGCCACTTTTTAAAAGAAAAGGGGGGACTGGAAGGGCTAATTCACTCCCAA
CGAAGACAAGATCTGCTTTTTGCTTGTACTGGGTCTCTCTGGTTAGACCAGATCTGAGCCTGGGAGCTCT
CTGGCTAACTAGGGAACCCACTGCTTAAGCCTCAATAAAGCTTGCCTTGAGTGCTTCAAGTAGTGTGTGC
CCGTCTGTTGTGTGACTCTGGTAACTAGAGATCCCTCAGACCCTTTTAGTCAGTGTGGAAAATCTCTAGC
AGGGCCCGTTTAAACCCGCTGATCAGCCTCGACTGTGCCTTCTAGTTGCCAGCCATCTGTTGTTTGCCCC
TCCCCCGTGCCTTCCTTGACCCTGGAAGGTGCCACTCCCACTGTCCTTTCCTAATAAAATGAGGAAATTG
CATCGCATTGTCTGAGTAGGTGTCATTCTATTCTGGGGGGTGGGGTGGGGCAGGACAGCAAGGGGGAGGA
TTGGGAAGACAATAGCAGGCATGCTGGGGATGCGGTGGGCTCTATGGCTTCTGAGGCGGAAAGAACCAGC
TGGGGCTCTAGGGGGTATCCCC
[124 nt withheld, positions 8493-8616]
C
[91 nt withheld, positions 8618-8708]
A
[49 nt withheld, positions 8710-8758]
CCTTTGACGTTGGAGTCCACGTTCTTT
[37 nt withheld, positions 8786-8822]
ACCCTATCTCGGTCTATTCTTTTGATTTATAAGGGATTTTGCCGATTTCGGCCTATTGGTTAAAAAATGA
GCTGATTTAACAAAAATTTAACGCGAATTAATTCTGTGGAATGTGTGTCAGTTAGGGTGTGGAAAGTCCC
CAGGCTCCCCAGCAGGCAGAAGTATGCAAAGCATGCATCTCAATTAGTCAGCAACCAGGTGTGGAAAGTC
CCCAGGCTCCCCAGCAGGCAGAAGTATGCAAAGCATGCATCTCAATTAGTCAGCAACCATAGTCCCGCCC
CTAACTCCGCCCATCCCGCCCCTAACTCCGCCCAGTTCCGCCCATTCTCCGCCCCATGGCTGACTAATTT
TTTTTATTTATGCAGAGGCCGAGGCCGCCTCTGCCTCTGAGCTATTCCAGAAGTAGTGAGGAGGCTTTTT
TGGAGGCCTAGGCTTTTGCAAAAAGCTCCCGGGAGCTTGTATATCCATTTTCGGATCTGATCAGCACGTG
TTGACAATTAATCATCGGCATAGTATATCGGCATAGTATAATACGACAAGGTGAGGAACTAAACCATGGC
CAAGTTGACCAGTGCCGTTCCGGTGCTCACCGCGCGCGACGTCGCCGGAGCGGTCGAGTTCTGGACCGAC
CGGCTCGGGTTCTCCCGGGACTTCGTGGAGGACGACTTCGCCGGTGTGGTCCGGGACGACGTGACCCTGT
TCATCAGCGCGGTCCAGGACCAGGTGGTGCCGGACAACACCCTGGCCTGGGTGTGGGTGCGCGGCCTGGA
CGAGCTGTACGCCGAGTGGTCGGAGGTCGTGTCCACGAACTTCCGGGACGCCTCCGGGCCGGCCATGACC
GAGATCGGCGAGCAGCCGTGGGGGCGGGAGTTCGCCCTGCGCGACCCGGCCGGCAACTGCGTGCACTTCG
TGGCCGAGGAGCAGGACTGACACGTGCTACGAGATTTCGATTCCACCGCCGCCTTCTATGAAAGGTTGGG
CTTCGGAATCGTTTTCCGGGACGCCGGCTGGATGATCCTCCAGCGCGGGGATCTCATGCTGGAGTTCTTC
GCCCACCCCAACTTGTTTATTGCAGCTTATAATGGTTACAAATAAAGCAATAGCATCACAAATTTCACAA
ATAAAGCATTTTTTTCACTGCATTCTAGTTGTGGTTTGTCCAAACTCATCAATGTATCTTATCATGTCTG
TATACCGTCGACCTCTAGCTAGAGCTTGGCGTAATCATGGTCATAGCTGTTTCCTGTGTGAAATTGTTAT
CCGCTCACAATTCCACACAACATACGAGCCGGAAGCATAAAGTGTAAAGCCTGGGGTGCCTAATGAGTGA
GCTAACTCACATTAATTGCGTTGCGCTCACTGCCCGCTTTCCAGTCGGGAAACCTGTCGTGCCAGCTGCA
TTAATGAATCGGCCAACGCGCGGGGAGAGGCGGTTTGCGTATTGGGCGCTCTTCCGCTTCCTCGCTCACT
GACTCGCTGCGCTCGGTCGTTCGGCTGCGGCGAGCGGTATCAGCTCACTCAAAGGCGGTAATACGGTTAT
CCACAGAATCAGGGGATAACGCAGGAAAGAACATGTGAGCAAAAGGCCAGCAAAAGGCCAGGAACCGTAA
AAAGGCCGCGTTGCTGGCGTTTTTCCATAGGCTCCGCCCCCCTGACGAGCATCACAAAAATCGACGCTCA
AGTCAGAGGTGGCGAAACCCGACAGGACTATAAAGATACCAGGCGTTTCCCCCTGGAAGCTCCCTCGTGC
GCTCTCCTGTTCCGACCCTGCCGCTTACCGGATACCTGTCCGCCTTTCTCCCTTCGGGAAGCGTGGCGCT
TTCTCATAGCTCACGCTGTAGGTATCTCAGTTCGGTGTAGGTCGTTCGCTCCAAGCTGGGCTGTGTGCAC
GAACCCCCCGTTCAGCCCGACCGCTGCGCCTTATCCGGTAACTATCGTCTTGAGTCCAACCCGGTAAGAC
ACGACTTATCGCCACTGGCAGCAGCCACTGGTAACAGGATTAGCAGAGCGAGGTATGTAGGCGGTGCTAC
AGAGTTCTTGAAGTGGTGGCCTAACTACGGCTACACTAGAAGAACAGTATTTGGTATCTGCGCTCTGCTG
AAGCCAGTTACCTTCGGAAAAAGAGTTGGTAGCTCTTGATCCGGCAAACAAACCACCGCTGGTAGCGGTG
GTTTTTTTGTTTGCAAGCAGCAGATTACGCGCAGAAAAAAAGGATCTCAAGAAGATCCTTTGATCTTTTC
TACGGGGTCTGACGCTCAGTGGAACGAAAACTCACGTTAAGGGATTTTGGTCATGAGATTATCAAAAAGG
ATCTTCACCTAGATCCTTTTAAATTAAAAATGAAGTTTTAAATCAATCTAAAGTATATATGAGTAAACTT
GGTCTGACAGTTACCAATGCTTAATCAGTGAGGCACCTATCTCAGCGATCTGTCTATTTCGTTCATCCAT
AGTTGCCTGACTCCCCGTCGTGTAGATAACTACGATACGGGAGGGCTTACCATCTGGCCCCAGTGCTGCA
ATGATACCGCGAGACCCACGCTCACCGGCTCCAGATTTATCAGCAATAAACCAGCCAGCCGGAAGGGCCG
AGCGCAGAAGTGGTCCTGCAACTTTATCCGCCTCCATCCAGTCTATTAATTGTTGCCGGGAAGCTAGAGT
AAGTAGTTCGCCAGTTAATAGTTTGCGCAACGTTGTTGCCATTGCTACAGGCATCGTGGTGTCACGCTCG
TCGTTTGGTATGGCTTCATTCAGCTCCGGTTCCCAACGATCAAGGCGAGTTACATGATCCCCCATGTTGT
GCAAAAAAGCGGTTAGCTCCTTCGGTCCTCCGATCGTTGTCAGAAGTAAGTTGGCCGCAGTGTTATCACT
CATGGTTATGGCAGCACTGCATAATTCTCTTACTGTCATGCCATCCGTAAGATGCTTTTCTGTGACTGGT
GAGTACTCAACCAAGTCATTCTGAGAATAGTGTATGCGGCGACCGAGTTGCTCTTGCCCGGCGTCAATAC
GGGATAATACCGCGCCACATAGCAGAACTTTAAAAGTGCTCATCATTGGAAAACGTTCTTCGGGGCGAAA
ACTCTCAAGGATCTTACCGCTGTTGAGATCCAGTTCGATGTAACCCACTCGTGCACCCAACTGATCTTCA
GCATCTTTTACTTTCACCAGCGTTTCTGGGTGAGCAAAAACAGGAAGGCAAAATGCCGCAAAAAAGGGAA
TAAGGGCGACACGGAAATGTTGAATACTCATACTCTTCCTTTTTCAATATTATTGAAGCATTTATCAGGG
TTATTGTCTCATGAGCGGATACATATTTGAATGTATTTAGAAAAATAAACAAATAGGGGTTCCGCGCACA
TTTCCCCGAAAAGTGCCACCTGACGTCGACGGATCGGGAGATCTCCCGATCCCCTATGGTGCACTCTCAG
TACAATCTGCTCTGATGCCGCATAGTTAAGCCAGTATCTGCTCCCTGCTTGTGTGTTGGAGGTCGCTGAG
TAGTGCGCGAGCAAAATTTAAGCTACAACAAGGCAAGGCTTGACCGACAATTGCATGAAGAATCTGCTTA
GGGTTAGGCGTTTTGCGCTGCTTCGCGATGTACGGGCCAGATATACGCGTTGACATTGATTATTGACTAG
TTATTAATAGTAATCAATTACGGGGTCATTAGTTCATAGCCCATATATGGAGTTCCGCGTTACATAACTT
ACGGTAAATGGCCCGCCTGGCTGACCGCCCAACGACCCCCGCCCATTGACGTCAATAATGACGTATGTTC
CCATAGTAACGCCAATAGGGACTTTCCATTGACGTCAATGGGTGGAGTATTTACGGTAAACTGCCCACTT
GGCAGTACATCAAGTGTATCATATGCCAAGTACGCCCCCTATTGACGTCAATGACGGTAAATGGCCCGCC
TGGCATTATGCCCAGTACATGACCTTATGGGACTTTCCTACTTGGCAGTACATCTACGTATTAGTCATCG
CTATTACCATGG
Features (pLannotate 1.2.2; 34 found; start..end, strand, type, name):
    217..397     +  LTR            5' LTR (truncated): truncated 5' long terminal repeat (LTR) from HIV-1
    444..569     +  misc_feature   HIV-1 Ψ: packaging signal of human immunodeficiency virus type 1
    553..916     +  CDS            HIV-1 gag (fragment): gag protein from human immunodeficiency virus 1; gag
   1062..1295    +  misc_feature   RRE: The Rev response element (RRE) of HIV-1 allows for Rev-dependent mRNA export from the nucleus to the cytoplasm.
   1672..1772    +  CDS            Rev (fragment): human immunodeficiency virus 1 (HIV-1) Rev protein; rev; enhances nuclear export of unspliced and incompletely spliced viral mRNAs
   1822..1939    +  misc_feature   cPPT/CTS: central polypurine tract and central termination sequence of HIV-1
   1990..2230    +  promoter       U6 promoter: RNA polymerase III promoter for human U6 snRNA
   2260..2335    +  misc_RNA       gRNA scaffold: guide RNA scaffold for the Streptococcus pyogenes CRISPR/Cas9 system
   2353..2371    +  CDS            small t antigen (fragment): SV40 (simian virus 40) small t antigen
   2397..2608    +  promoter       EF-1α core promoter: core promoter for human elongation factor EF-1α
   2633..6736    +  CDS            Cas9: Cas9 (Csn1) endonuclease from the Streptococcus pyogenes Type II CRISPR/Cas system generates RNA-guided double strand breaks in DNA
   6875..7273    +  CDS            BSD: blasticidin S deaminase; Aspergillus terreus BSD; confers resistance to blasticidin
   7274..7295    +  misc_feature   MCS (fragment): pBluescript multiple cloning site
   7298..7886    +  misc_feature   WPRE: woodchuck hepatitis virus posttranscriptional regulatory element
   7937..7956    +  misc_feature   cPPT/CTS (fragment): central polypurine tract and central termination sequence of HIV-1
   7958..8191    +  LTR            3' LTR (ΔU3): self-inactivating 3' long terminal repeat (LTR) from HIV-1
   8223..8447    +  polyA_signal   bGH poly(A) signal: bovine growth hormone polyadenylation signal
   8451..8472    +  promoter       SV40 promoter (fragment): SV40 enhancer and early promoter
   8493..8921    +  rep_origin     f1 ori (sequence partly withheld): f1 bacteriophage origin of replication; arrow indicates direction of (+) strand synthesis
   8935..9264    +  promoter       SV40 promoter: SV40 enhancer and early promoter
   9312..9359    +  promoter       EM7 promoter: synthetic bacterial promoter&nbsp
   9378..9752    +  CDS            BleoR: antibiotic-binding protein; Sh ble from Streptoalloteichus hindustanus; confers resistance to bleomycin, phleomycin, and Zeocin™
   9762..9887    +  CDS            ble (fragment): BLE_KLEPN - Experimental evidence at protein level: Swiss-Prot protein existence level 1. Binding protein with a strong affinity to the bleomycin family of antibiotics. Binds to CL990; an antimitotic-antibiotic compound. From Klebsiella pneumoniae.
   9882..10003   +  polyA_signal   SV40 poly(A) signal: SV40 polyadenylation signal
  10074..10096   -  protein_bind   lac operator (fragment): The lac repressor binds to the lac operator to inhibit transcription in E. coli. This inhibition can be relieved by adding lactose or isopropyl-β-D-thiogalactopyranoside (IPTG). lac repressor encoded by lacI
  10100..10130   -  promoter       lac promoter: promoter for the E. coli lac operon
  10145..10166   -  protein_bind   CAP binding site: CAP binding activates transcription in the presence of cAMP. E. coli catabolite activator protein
  10179..10271   -  CDS            lacI (fragment): lac repressor; lacI; The lac repressor binds to the lac operator to inhibit transcription in E. coli. This inhibition can be relieved by adding lactose or isopropyl-β-D-thiogalactopyranoside (IPTG).
  10454..11042   -  rep_origin     ori: high-copy-number ColE1/pMB1/pBR322/pUC origin of replication
  11213..12073   -  CDS            AmpR: β-lactamase; bla; confers resistance to ampicillin, carbenicillin, and related antibiotics
  12074..12178   -  promoter       AmpR promoter: bla
  12237..12289   -  misc_feature   bom (fragment): basis of mobility region from pBR322
  12444..12823   +  enhancer       CMV enhancer: human cytomegalovirus immediate early enhancer
  12824..199     +  promoter       CMV promoter (across the origin): human cytomegalovirus (CMV) immediate early promoter
