[The description below was written by a language model from this plasmid's Addgene catalogue record and pLannotate feature annotations shown in this document.]
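Description:
pLentiCRISPR v2-sgControl is an all-in-one lentiviral CRISPR/Cas9 plasmid built on the lentiCRISPR v2-Blast backbone and intended as a non-targeting control for knockout experiments in mammalian cells. It is maintained in E. coli through a high-copy ColE1/pUC-type origin with ampicillin resistance (AmpR), and also carries an f1 origin. Outside the viral region there is an SV40/EM7-driven BleoR cassette with an SV40 poly(A) signal, a common leftover of this backbone family. The catalogue lists the backbone as 14,684 bp without insert, whereas the sequenced record is 12,824 nt. The record does not explain the difference, though it would fit replacement of a stuffer fragment during guide cloning.

The transfer cassette has a third-generation, self-inactivating layout. A CMV enhancer/promoter fused to a truncated HIV-1 5' LTR drives genomic RNA production in packaging cells. It is followed by the Ψ packaging signal, a gag fragment, the RRE for Rev-dependent nuclear export, and cPPT/CTS, and the cassette ends in a ΔU3 3' LTR with a downstream bGH poly(A) signal. Within it, a human U6 Pol III promoter expresses a 20-nt guide described as a non-specific control sequence, joined to the S. pyogenes gRNA scaffold. An EF-1α core promoter then drives S. pyogenes Cas9, followed by blasticidin S deaminase (BSD) and a WPRE to boost transcript expression. The element linking Cas9 to BSD is not annotated in the feature table.

Transduced cells can be selected with blasticidin and express Cas9 together with a guide not meant to target a gene of interest. This provides a matched baseline for comparison with gene-specific lentiCRISPR knockout constructs.
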