Addgene plasmid #230080: pLentiCRISPR v2-sgControl
Purpose: Crispr knock out control
Depositing lab: Xingguo Zhu. Depositing organization: Augusta University. Publication: Transsulfuration pathway activation attenuates oxidative stress and ferroptosis in sickle primary erythroblasts and transgenic mice. Xi C, Pang J, Xue W, Cui Y, Jiang N, Zhi W, Shi H, Horuzsko A, Pace BS, Zhu X. Commun Biol. 2025 Jan 6;8(1):15. doi: 10.1038/s42003-024-07424-7. PubMed 39762627.
Backbone
  Vector backbone: lentiCRISPR v2-Blast
  Backbone manufacturer: Addgene
  Backbone size w/o insert (bp): 14684
  Vector type: Mammalian Expression, Lentiviral, CRISPR
  Selectable markers: Blasticidin
Growth in bacteria
  Bacterial resistance: Ampicillin, 100 μg/mL
  Growth temperature: 37°C
  Growth strain: NEB Stable
  Copy number: High Copy
Gene/Insert
  Gene/Insert name: non-specific sequence control
  gRNA/shRNA sequence: GTATTACTGATATTGGTGGG
  Species: Other
  Insert size (bp): 20
  Cloning method: Gene Synthesis
  Sequencing primers: 5′ common; 3′ common
Terms and licenses: Academic/Nonprofit Terms; Industry Terms: Not Available to Industry
How to cite: pLentiCRISPR v2-sgControl was a gift from Xingguo Zhu (Addgene plasmid # 230080 ; http://n2t.net/addgene:230080 ; RRID:Addgene_230080)
